>Addgene plasmid #166056 | NK802 | addgene full sequence | sequence record 330646 | Addgene NGS Result
ATGTCTGGTACGGAGTACAAGCCTACCGTCCGCCTCGCTACCCGTGACGACGTGCCCCGTGCTGTCCGTA
CCCTCGCCGCTGCCTTCGCTGACTACCCTGCTACCCGTCACACCGTCGACCCTGACCGCCACATCGAGCG
TGTCACCGAGCTGCAGGAGCTGTTCCTCACCCGCGTCGGCCTCGACATCGGGAAGGTCTGGGTCGCCGAC
GACGGTGCTGCTGTCGCTGTCTGGACCACCCCTGAGTCTGTCGAGGCCGGTGCTGTCTTCGCTGAGATCG
GCCCCCGCATGGCTGAGCTGTCTGGCTCCCGTCTCGCCGCTCAGCAGCAGATGGAGGGCCTCCTCGCCCC
CCACCGCCCCAAGGAGCCCGCCTGGTTCCTCGCCACCGTCGGCGTCTCTCCTGACCACCAGGGCAAGGGT
CTCGGCTCTGCCGTCGTCCTCCCTGGCGTCGAGGCCGCTGAGCGTGCTGGTGTCCCTGCTTTCCTCGAGA
CCTCCGCTCCTCGCAACCTCCCCTTCTACGAGCGTCTCGGCTTCACCGTCACCGCCGACGTGGAGGTCCC
CGAGGGTCCTCGTACCTGGTGCATGACCCGCAAGCCCGGTGCGCCTCGTTGGTCATTGCCACCTTGTTGC
CTCTTTTGCTGTTGTCCTCGTGTCGACGCGTGCCACGTGCGCTTGTTGTGAGTTGATTCTGCTTCTTGTG
CACGTCATGCCGAGCCCTTGGGCCCCGCAATAAACCCACTATGCCAGTGTAACTATCCTTCCCCCCAATG
TATAACTGTGACGATCAATGAGCGGTGCCCGAGCAACGACAAGCCTCATGTACATGAAAACACCTCACTT
CTTTTCCTTCCCTTCACTAAATGTGCAGTCAGTCACGTGCGATGTAGGGGTTTTTATTGGAAGTTGTTGA
GAGTCAGTCAGTCACAGCCTCACGCCGTCATCACACACAAGTCGTCAAAAAGAGACAAGAGTGACGAGCA
GACGAAACGCAAGACCAAAAGGTGGCAACAAGCCAACAAAGTCAAGGTAGCGGAAGTCGTAGTAGTCGTA
GCGAGGAAAGGGGTGCAATCAAGAAAGAGAGAGAGGCAACATAGTAGACAAGAGAGAGGTCAAACAGAGA
GCGACAACATACACACAGTAGACGTGATAATGCTGGGGGGAGCTCTTAAGACTTGTAAAGCTCGTCCATA
CCGCCCGTGCTGTGGCGGCCCTCGGCACGCTCGTACTGCTCGACGATGGTGTAGTCCTCGTTGTGGGAGG
TGATGTCGAGCTTGATGTTGACGTTGTAGGCGCCGGGGAGCTGGACGGGCTTCTTGGCCTTGTAGGTGGT
CTTGACCTCGGCGTCGTAGTGGCCGCCGTCCTTGAGCTTGAGGCGCTGCTTGATCTCGCCCTTGAGGGCG
CCGTCCTCGGGGTACATGCGCTCGGAGGAAGCCTCCCAACCCATCGTCTTCTTCTGCATGACGGGGCCGT
CGGAGGGGAAGTTGGTGCCGCGCAGCTTGACCTTGTAGATGAACTCGCCGTCCTGAAGAGAGGAGTCCTG
GGTGACGGTGACGACGCCGCCGTCCTCGAAGTTCATGACGCGCTCCCACTTGAAGCCCTCGGGGAAGGAG
AGCTTGAGGTAGTCGGGGATGTCGGCGGGGTGCTTGACGTAAGCCTTGGAGCCGTACATGAACTGGGGGG
AGAGGATGTCCCAGGCGAAGGGGAGGGGGCCGCCCTTCGTCACCTTGAGCTTGGCGGTCTGGGTGCCCTC
GTAGGGGCGGCCCTCGCCCTCGCCCTCGATCTCGAACTCGTGGCCGTTGACGGAGCCCTCCATGTGGACC
TTGAAGCGCATGAACTCCTTGATGATAGCCATGTTGTCCTCCTCGCCCTTGGAGACCATGGCTGGTTGTT
TTGTGGTTGTGGTCTGGGAAAAGGGGGAGAAAAGAGACACGGACTGATCGCAAGAGAGAACAACAGGAAA
ATGCCAAACGTAGAGCTGCGACAACAAGGTGTTGTTGTTGTTGTTGTTGTTGTTGTGTTGTGCAGCTGCT
TCTTGGTTGTTTTTGGCTTTTGCACGTTCAGTGACGCATTGCACCGCCCCCTTGTCTCACATCAGTTCGC
TGCGTTTGCTCTTCTTTGGTTTTTGTTTGGCGTTTGCTTTGGCGCTCTCGCCGCTTTTTCGCCTAGGCGT
GACACGTCACAGTTGGACTGATTGGGTGGTGCGTGGTGGATAGCATGCAGCGACACAAAGCGCACAGCAC
ACGTGTGCCAATGCGCTCAATTCGTTTCGTCAGGTTTCCTGTTTAGGAAAGCCGCACGTCGAGGTGAGGC
GAGGATGGCGTGTGGCAAAGGCCGTTTTGCCATTTTGCTTTGCCAACAGCGCATCTCGCCTGGAAACACC
ACAAAAAGTATGGCCGATAACGGGAAGTCCGGCAGCAGCAGCGCCAAGCGCAAGCACGCTGATCGCGATG
CTGGCAGCGGACGAGGACAAGGTGGTGGGGAACGAGGACAAGGTGGCAACCGAGGTGGCAGACGAGGTGC
AGGGCAGTTTGTTACAAGCTTGGCGTAATCATGGTCATAGCTGTTTCCTGTGTGAAATTGTTATCCGCTC
ACAATTCCACACAACATACGAGCCGGAAGCATAAAGTGTAAAGCCTGGGGTGCCTAATGAGTGAGCTAAC
TCACATTAATTGCGTTGCGCTCACTGCCCGCTTTCCAGTCGGGAAACCTGTCGTGCCAGCTGCATTAATG
AATCGGCCAACGCGCGGGGAGAGGCGGTTTGCGTATTGGGCGCTCTTCCGCTTCCTCGCTCACTGACTCG
CTGCGCTCGGTCGTTCGGCTGCGGCGAGCGGTATCAGCTCACTCAAAGGCGGTAATACGGTTATCCACAG
AATCAGGGGATAACGCAGGAAAGAACATGTGAGCAAAAGGCCAGCAAAAGGCCAGGAACCGTAAAAAGGC
CGCGTTGCTGGCGTTTTTCCATAGGCTCCGCCCCCCTGACGAGCATCACAAAAATCGACGCTCAAGTCAG
AGGTGGCGAAACCCGACAGGACTATAAAGATACCAGGCGTTTCCCCCTGGAAGCTCCCTCGTGCGCTCTC
CTGTTCCGACCCTGCCGCTTACCGGATACCTGTCCGCCTTTCTCCCTTCGGGAAGCGTGGCGCTTTCTCA
TAGCTCACGCTGTAGGTATCTCAGTTCGGTGTAGGTCGTTCGCTCCAAGCTGGGCTGTGTGCACGAACCC
CCCGTTCAGCCCGACCGCTGCGCCTTATCCGGTAACTATCGTCTTGAGTCCAACCCGGTAAGACACGACT
TATCGCCACTGGCAGCAGCCACTGGTAACAGGATTAGCAGAGCGAGGTATGTAGGCGGTGCTACAGAGTT
CTTGAAGTGGTGGCCTAACTACGGCTACACTAGAAGAACAGTATTTGGTATCTGCGCTCTGCTGAAGCCA
GTTACCTTCGGAAAAAGAGTTGGTAGCTCTTGATCCGGCAAACAAACCACCGCTGGTAGCGGTGGTTTTT
TTGTTTGCAAGCAGCAGATTACGCGCAGAAAAAAAGGATCTCAAGAAGATCCTTTGATCTTTTCTACGGG
GTCTGACGCTCAGTGGAACGAAAACTCACGTTAAGGGATTTTGGTCATGAGATTATCAAAAAGGATCTTC
ACCTAGATCCTTTTAAATTAAAAATGAAGTTTTAAATCAATCTAAAGTATATATGAGTAAACTTGGTCTG
ACAGTTACCAATGCTTAATCAGTGAGGCACCTATCTCAGCGATCTGTCTATTTCGTTCATCCATAGTTGC
CTGACTCCCCGTCGTGTAGATAACTACGATACGGGAGGGCTTACCATCTGGCCCCAGTGCTGCAATGATA
CCGCGAGACCCACGCTCACCGGCTCCAGATTTATCAGCAATAAACCAGCCAGCCGGAAGGGCCGAGCGCA
GAAGTGGTCCTGCAACTTTATCCGCCTCCATCCAGTCTATTAATTGTTGCCGGGAAGCTAGAGTAAGTAG
TTCGCCAGTTAATAGTTTGCGCAACGTTGTTGCCATTGCTACAGGCATCGTGGTGTCACGCTCGTCGTTT
GGTATGGCTTCATTCAGCTCCGGTTCCCAACGATCAAGGCGAGTTACATGATCCCCCATGTTGTGCAAAA
AAGCGGTTAGCTCCTTCGGTCCTCCGATCGTTGTCAGAAGTAAGTTGGCCGCAGTGTTATCACTCATGGT
TATGGCAGCACTGCATAATTCTCTTACTGTCATGCCATCCGTAAGATGCTTTTCTGTGACTGGTGAGTAC
TCAACCAAGTCATTCTGAGAATAGTGTATGCGGCGACCGAGTTGCTCTTGCCCGGCGTCAATACGGGATA
ATACCGCGCCACATAGCAGAACTTTAAAAGTGCTCATCATTGGAAAACGTTCTTCGGGGCGAAAACTCTC
AAGGATCTTACCGCTGTTGAGATCCAGTTCGATGTAACCCACTCGTGCACCCAACTGATCTTCAGCATCT
TTTACTTTCACCAGCGTTTCTGGGTGAGCAAAAACAGGAAGGCAAAATGCCGCAAAAAAGGGAATAAGGG
CGACACGGAAATGTTGAATACTCATACTCTTCCTTTTTCAATATTATTGAAGCATTTATCAGGGTTATTG
TCTCATGAGCGGATACATATTTGAATGTATTTAGAAAAATAAACAAATAGGGGTTCCGCGCACATTTCCC
CGAAAAGTGCCACCTGACGTCTAAGAAACCATTATTATCATGACATTAACCTATAAAAATAGGCGTATCA
CGAGGCCCTTTCGTCTCGCGCGTTTCGGTGATGACGGTGAAAACCTCTGACACATGCAGCTCCCGGAGAC
GGTCACAGCTTGTCTGTAAGCGGATGCCGGGAGCAGACAAGCCCGTCAGGGCGCGTCAGCGGGTGTTGGC
GGGTGTCGGGGCTGGCTTAACTATGCGGCATCAGAGCAGATTGTACTGAGAGTGCACCATATGCGGTGTG
AAATACCGCACAGATGCGTAAGGAGAAAATACCGCATCAGGCGCCATTCGCCATTCAGGCTGCGCAACTG
TTGGGAAGGGCGATCGGTGCGGGCCTCTTCGCTATTACGCCAGCTGGCGAAAGGGGGATGTGCTGCAAGG
CGATTAAGTTGGGTAACGCCAGGGTTTTCCCAGTCACGACGTTGTAAAACGACGGCCAGTGAATTCGAGC
TCGGTACCCGGGGATCCTGTAACGACTGCAGTCTTGTTGTCGTTTGTCGTCGTCGTTCTCTGTCTCCCAC
CCAACTTTTGCCAATTGCAACAGTGACTTCTGTACAATTTGCAACAGATACCAACGTGTCGAGTCAGCAC
AAATGGCGAGGAAGGTTCGCGTGCATTGCTTGCGCGCCTCTTTGTCATGGGCGCACGCTGATTTGTGTGT
GATTTGCACCAAATTTCCTGCCGACACAACTTGGGCCCGTACCACACGACCCGTTTCTGGACCCGTTTCT
GGCCCAGAAACGCGAATGTTGCGAAAGATGCGACCACGTGCTCGCTGTCGACAACACAAACTCCCGCACA
ATCCCCATGAAAAAAAAAGTGCTTGCTGGGCTTGTGTCTGGCCTGTGTGCGTGGCGTGGCCGCGTGTGGC
TTCGTTCTTGCTTCTGCTCACTCAGCCTGTTACACGCAGAGTGGCTGCGAGAAACAAGGAGAGGGGTTTG
CGGCATTGGCGCATGTGCATCTGCCTTTTTCATTGAGTCAGTCTGCAGCTCAAGAGGTTGGTTTCGTCGA
CGGATATGAGTGAGCTTCTATGGATGATGAGAGGTGGTGGTGGTTGTATGGTTGGTGGTTGGTGGTTGGT
GCAAGGCGAGCCACGCGAAGAGCGACAAGGATGAGGGAGAGGAGAGGAGACTAGGAAAGAGGTGAAGGGA
AGGGAAGGGCGAGCAATGACGACGAGATAAAAGACAGCCACCACCGCACCCGCACAAAAGCATTGCTCGC
ACGCATGGTCGTGTGTTATGTTTCACACCACCAACATAACCAATACAAGCCATCACCAATACAAGCCAGC
GCTCAAGCACACACGCACGCACGCACACACAATACACACGCACGTGAAACGTTCACATTGTCCGCTCACA
AATGCCTTTCCCTTCTCGTCGCTTTCCTTGCCTTTTTTTCTTCCCCTCCTGACTTCCTTCCTGCCTTCCT
TCCTTCCTCCCCTTCTCCGTCCACCAACACCATTTATTTCTCTGCTCTTTTTCCTCGTGCCACGTGAGCA
GTCTTTTCGCGTCGTCTTCTTCTTTGACCCCGTTTACCGTCAACACCATCAACAACCAGCAAC
Features (pLannotate 1.2.2; 13 found; start..end, strand, type, name):
     10..603     +  CDS            pac: PUAC_STRAD - Protein predicted: Swiss-Prot protein existence level 4. Detoxification of puromycin. From Streptomyces alboniger.
   1172..1879    -  CDS            mCherry: mCherry is a basic (constitutively fluorescent) red fluorescent protein published in 2004, derived from Discosoma sp.. It is reported to be a very rapidly-maturing monomer with low acid sensitivity.
   2578..2594    -  protein_bind   lac operator: The lac repressor binds to the lac operator to inhibit transcription in E. coli. This inhibition can be relieved by adding lactose or isopropyl-β-D-thiogalactopyranoside (IPTG). lac repressor encoded by lacI
   2602..2632    -  promoter       lac promoter: promoter for the E. coli lac operon
   2647..2668    -  protein_bind   CAP binding site: CAP binding activates transcription in the presence of cAMP. E. coli catabolite activator protein
   2681..2773    -  CDS            lacI (fragment): lac repressor; lacI; The lac repressor binds to the lac operator to inhibit transcription in E. coli. This inhibition can be relieved by adding lactose or isopropyl-β-D-thiogalactopyranoside (IPTG).
   2956..3544    -  rep_origin     ori: high-copy-number ColE1/pMB1/pBR322/pUC origin of replication
   3715..4575    -  CDS            AmpR: β-lactamase; bla; confers resistance to ampicillin, carbenicillin, and related antibiotics
   4576..4680    -  promoter       AmpR promoter: bla
   4775..4810    +  CDS            rop (fragment): Rop protein, which maintains plasmids at low copy number; rop
   4912..5011    +  misc_feature   bom (fragment): basis of mobility region from pBR322
   5017..5174    -  CDS            lacZα (fragment): LacZα fragment of β-galactosidase; lacZ fragment
   5171..5198    +  misc_feature   MCS (fragment): pUC18/19 multiple cloning site
