[The description below was written by a language model from this plasmid's Addgene catalogue record and pLannotate feature annotations shown in this document.]
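Description:
NK802 is a 6.3 kb expression plasmid for the choanoflagellate Salpingoeca rosetta, built on the NK648 backbone and designed to provide both puromycin resistance and red fluorescence in transfected cells. In bacteria it behaves as a pUC-type cloning vector: it carries a high-copy ColE1/pMB1-family origin and a β-lactamase gene with its own promoter for ampicillin selection. It also retains pUC/pBR322 remnants that play no role in the payload, including a lac promoter/operator with CAP binding site and fragments of lacI, lacZα, rop, bom and the multiple cloning site.

The payload consists of two coding sequences. One is a synthetic pac gene of about 600 bp, encoding the puromycin N-acetyltransferase originally from Streptomyces alboniger, which detoxifies puromycin and allows drug selection of S. rosetta transformants. The other is mCherry, a fast-maturing monomeric red fluorescent protein. The catalogue entry lists mCherry under tag/fusion protein, but in the annotated sequence the two open reading frames lie on opposite strands and are separated by several hundred bases. This indicates two independent expression cassettes rather than a pac–mCherry fusion.

The automated annotation recognises no eukaryotic promoters or terminators. The unannotated stretches flanking each gene may hold S. rosetta regulatory sequences, but the record does not identify them. NK802 is suited to selecting and visually identifying transfected S. rosetta cells, and it may also serve as a fluorescent control or a starting point for further constructs. It was deposited alongside a study of a flagellate-to-amoeboid cell-shape switch in choanoflagellates.
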