Addgene plasmid #166056: NK802
Purpose: Puromycin resistance and mCherry expression for Salpingoeca rosetta
Depositing lab: Nicole King. Depositing organization: University of California, Berkeley. Publication: A flagellate-to-amoeboid switch in the closest living relatives of animals. Brunet T, Albert M, Roman W, Coyle MC, Spitzer DC, King N. Elife. 2021 Jan 15;10. pii: 61037. doi: 10.7554/eLife.61037. PubMed 33448265.
Backbone
  Vector backbone: NK648
  Vector type: S. rosetta expression
  Selectable markers: Puromycin
Growth in bacteria
  Bacterial resistance: Ampicillin, 100 μg/mL
  Growth temperature: 37°C
  Growth strain: DH5alpha
  Copy number: Unknown
Gene/Insert
  Gene/Insert name: Pac puromycin resistance gene
  Species: Synthetic
  Insert size (bp): 600
  Tag / fusion protein: mCherry
Terms and licenses: Academic/Nonprofit Terms; Industry Terms: Not Available to Industry
How to cite: NK802 was a gift from Nicole King (Addgene plasmid # 166056 ; http://n2t.net/addgene:166056 ; RRID:Addgene_166056)
